Addgene plasmid #90688: FEN1 C9.3 gRNA
Purpose: 3rd generation lentiviral gRNA plasmid targeting human FEN1
Depositing lab: Iain Cheeseman. Depositing organization: Whitehead Institute for Biomedical Research. Publication: Large-Scale Analysis of CRISPR/Cas9 Cell-Cycle Knockouts Reveals the Diversity of p53-Dependent Responses to Cell-Cycle Defects. McKinley KL, Cheeseman IM. Dev Cell. 2017 Feb 27;40(4):405-420.e2. doi: 10.1016/j.devcel.2017.01.012. Epub 2017 Feb 16. PubMed 28216383.
Backbone
  Vector backbone: pLenti-sgRNA
  Backbone manufacturer: Eric Lander & David Sabatini labs (Addgene plasmid #71409)
  Backbone size w/o insert (bp): 9151
  Vector type: Lentiviral, CRISPR
  Selectable markers: Puromycin
Growth in bacteria
  Bacterial resistance: Ampicillin, 100 μg/mL
  Growth temperature: 37°C
  Growth strain: NEB Stable
  Copy number: Unknown
Gene/Insert
  Gene/Insert name: FEN1 (Guide Designation C9.3) (alt name: pKMKO series)
  gRNA/shRNA sequence: CACCgAGCCCGCCGCTCACTGCGTT
  Species: H. sapiens (human)
  Promoter: U6
  Cloning method: Restriction Enzyme; 5′ cloning site BsmBI (destroyed during cloning); 3′ cloning site BsmBI (destroyed during cloning)
  Sequencing primers: 5′ hU6-F (5'-GAGGGCCTATTTCCCATGATT-3'); 3′ EF1a-R (5'-CACGGCGACTACTGCACTTA-3')
Terms and licenses: Academic/Nonprofit Terms; Industry Terms: Not Available to Industry
Depositor comments: Please note that gRNA target sequence listed is not strictly the 20nt spacer sequence, but also contains the 5' BsmBI overhang. For more information about knockout human cell lines generated using this plasmid, please see http://cellcycleknockouts.wi.mit.edu/ .
How to cite: FEN1 C9.3 gRNA was a gift from Iain Cheeseman (Addgene plasmid # 90688 ; http://n2t.net/addgene:90688 ; RRID:Addgene_90688)
