[The description below was written by a language model from this plasmid's Addgene catalogue record and pLannotate feature annotations shown in this document.]
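Description:
FEN1 C9.3 gRNA is a third-generation lentiviral CRISPR guide plasmid built on the pLenti-sgRNA backbone, carrying a single guide RNA directed against human FEN1. It is propagated in E. coli through a high-copy ColE1/pUC-type origin with ampicillin selection (AmpR), and also retains an f1 origin plus remnants of a cloning-vector lac region (lac promoter/operator, lacZα and lacI fragments, T3 and T7 promoters). The guide oligo was inserted between two BsmBI sites that were destroyed in cloning, placing it directly downstream of the human U6 RNA polymerase III promoter and upstream of the S. pyogenes Cas9 sgRNA scaffold (annotated as a tracrRNA fragment). The plasmid encodes no Cas9, so the nuclease must be supplied separately in the target cells.

The viral portion has an RSV promoter fused to a truncated HIV-1 5' LTR, which drives Tat-independent transcription of the genomic RNA in packaging cells. This is followed by the Ψ packaging signal with a gag fragment, the RRE for Rev-dependent nuclear export, and a cPPT/CTS. A self-inactivating ΔU3 3' LTR closes the cassette, with an SV40 poly(A) signal and SV40 origin beyond it. Between the LTRs, an EF-1α core promoter expresses puromycin N-acetyltransferase for selection of transduced mammalian cells, and a WPRE enhances transcript expression.

The sequenced record is 7,302 nt, shorter than the 9,151 bp listed for the backbone without insert; the record does not explain this difference. The construct belongs to a guide series used in a large-scale analysis of Cas9-mediated cell-cycle gene knockouts in human cells.
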