Features (pLannotate 1.2.2; 27 found; start..end, strand, type, name):
    101..122     +  protein_bind   CAP binding site: CAP binding activates transcription in the presence of cAMP. E. coli catabolite activator protein
    137..167     +  promoter       lac promoter: promoter for the E. coli lac operon
    175..191     +  protein_bind   lac operator: The lac repressor binds to the lac operator to inhibit transcription in E. coli. This inhibition can be relieved by adding lactose or isopropyl-β-D-thiogalactopyranoside (IPTG). lac repressor encoded by lacI
    236..254     +  promoter       T3 promoter: promoter for bacteriophage T3 RNA polymerase
    282..508     +  promoter       RSV promoter: Rous sarcoma virus enhancer/promoter
    509..689     +  LTR            5' LTR (truncated): truncated 5' long terminal repeat (LTR) from HIV-1
    736..861     +  misc_feature   HIV-1 Ψ: packaging signal of human immunodeficiency virus type 1
    845..1208    +  CDS            HIV-1 gag (fragment): gag protein from human immunodeficiency virus 1; gag
   1354..1587    +  misc_feature   RRE: The Rev response element (RRE) of HIV-1 allows for Rev-dependent mRNA export from the nucleus to the cytoplasm.
   1964..1990    +  CDS            Rev (fragment): human immunodeficiency virus 1 (HIV-1) Rev protein; rev; enhances nuclear export of unspliced and incompletely spliced viral mRNAs
   1994..2234    +  promoter       U6 promoter: RNA polymerase III promoter for human U6 snRNA
   2282..2349    +  misc_RNA       tracrRNA (fragment): trans-activating CRISPR RNA for the Streptococcus pyogenes CRISPR/Cas9 system
   2398..2515    +  misc_feature   cPPT/CTS: central polypurine tract and central termination sequence of HIV-1
   2584..2795    +  promoter       EF-1α core promoter: core promoter for human elongation factor EF-1α
   2821..3420    +  CDS            PuroR (fragment): puromycin N-acetyltransferase; pac from Streptomyces; confers resistance to puromycin
   3436..4024    +  misc_feature   WPRE: woodchuck hepatitis virus posttranscriptional regulatory element
   4075..4094    +  misc_feature   cPPT/CTS (fragment): central polypurine tract and central termination sequence of HIV-1
   4096..4329    +  LTR            3' LTR (ΔU3): self-inactivating 3' long terminal repeat (LTR) from HIV-1
   4407..4528    +  polyA_signal   SV40 poly(A) signal: SV40 polyadenylation signal
   4568..4703    +  rep_origin     SV40 ori: SV40 origin of replication
   4724..4742    -  promoter       T7 promoter: promoter for bacteriophage T7 RNA polymerase
   4750..4905    +  CDS            lacZα (fragment): LacZα fragment of β-galactosidase; lacZ fragment
   4910..5338    +  rep_origin     f1 ori (sequence partly withheld): f1 bacteriophage origin of replication; arrow indicates direction of (+) strand synthesis
   5391..5495    +  promoter       AmpR promoter: bla
   5496..6356    +  CDS            AmpR: β-lactamase; bla; confers resistance to ampicillin, carbenicillin, and related antibiotics
   6527..7115    +  rep_origin     ori: high-copy-number ColE1/pMB1/pBR322/pUC origin of replication
   7298..88      +  CDS            lacI (fragment) (across the origin): lac repressor; lacI; The lac repressor binds to the lac operator to inhibit transcription in E. coli. This inhibition can be relieved by adding lactose or isopropyl-β-D-thiogalactopyranoside (IPTG).
>Addgene plasmid #90688 | FEN1 C9.3 gRNA | addgene full sequence | sequence record 183185 | Addgene NGS Result
CAATACGCAAACCGCCTCTCCCCGCGCGTTGGCCGATTCATTAATGCAGCTGGCACGACAGGTTTCCCGA
CTGGAAAGCGGGCAGTGAGCGCAACGCAATTAATGTGAGTTAGCTCACTCATTAGGCACCCCAGGCTTTA
CACTTTATGCTTCCGGCTCGTATGTTGTGTGGAATTGTGAGCGGATAACAATTTCACACAGGAAACAGCT
ATGACCATGATTACGCCAAGCGCGCAATTAACCCTCACTAAAGGGAACAAAAGCTGGAGCTGCAAGCTTA
ATGTAGTCTTATGCAATACTCTTGTAGTCTTGCAACATGGTAACGATGAGTTAGCAACATGCCTTACAAG
GAGAGAAAAAGCACCGTGCATGCCGATTGGTGGAAGTAAGGTGGTACGATCGTGCCTTATTAGGAAGGCA
ACAGACGGGTCTGACATGGATTGGACGAACCACTGAATTGCCGCATTGCAGAGATATTGTATTTAAGTGC
CTAGCTCGATACATAAACGGGTCTCTCTGGTTAGACCAGATCTGAGCCTGGGAGCTCTCTGGCTAACTAG
GGAACCCACTGCTTAAGCCTCAATAAAGCTTGCCTTGAGTGCTTCAAGTAGTGTGTGCCCGTCTGTTGTG
TGACTCTGGTAACTAGAGATCCCTCAGACCCTTTTAGTCAGTGTGGAAAATCTCTAGCAGTGGCGCCCGA
ACAGGGACTTGAAAGCGAAAGGGAAACCAGAGGAGCTCTCTCGACGCAGGACTCGGCTTGCTGAAGCGCG
CACGGCAAGAGGCGAGGGGCGGCGACTGGTGAGTACGCCAAAAATTTTGACTAGCGGAGGCTAGAAGGAG
AGAGATGGGTGCGAGAGCGTCAGTATTAAGCGGGGGAGAATTAGATCGCGATGGGAAAAAATTCGGTTAA
GGCCAGGGGGAAAGAAAAAATATAAATTAAAACATATAGTATGGGCAAGCAGGGAGCTAGAACGATTCGC
AGTTAATCCTGGCCTGTTAGAAACATCAGAAGGCTGTAGACAAATACTGGGACAGCTACAACCATCCCTT
CAGACAGGATCAGAAGAACTTAGATCATTATATAATACAGTAGCAACCCTCTATTGTGTGCATCAAAGGA
TAGAGATAAAAGACACCAAGGAAGCTTTAGACAAGATAGAGGAAGAGCAAAACAAAAGTAAGACCACCGC
ACAGCAAGCGGCCGCTGATCTTCAGACCTGGAGGAGGAGATATGAGGGACAATTGGAGAAGTGAATTATA
TAAATATAAAGTAGTAAAAATTGAACCATTAGGAGTAGCACCCACCAAGGCAAAGAGAAGAGTGGTGCAG
AGAGAAAAAAGAGCAGTGGGAATAGGAGCTTTGTTCCTTGGGTTCTTGGGAGCAGCAGGAAGCACTATGG
GCGCAGCGTCAATGACGCTGACGGTACAGGCCAGACAATTATTGTCTGGTATAGTGCAGCAGCAGAACAA
TTTGCTGAGGGCTATTGAGGCGCAACAGCATCTGTTGCAACTCACAGTCTGGGGCATCAAGCAGCTCCAG
GCAAGAATCCTGGCTGTGGAAAGATACCTAAAGGATCAACAGCTCCTGGGGATTTGGGGTTGCTCTGGAA
AACTCATTTGCACCACTGCTGTGCCTTGGAATGCTAGTTGGAGTAATAAATCTCTGGAACAGATTTGGAA
TCACACGACCTGGATGGAGTGGGACAGAGAAATTAACAATTACACAAGCTTAATACACTCCTTAATTGAA
GAATCGCAAAACCAGCAAGAAAAGAATGAACAAGAATTATTGGAATTAGATAAATGGGCAAGTTTGTGGA
ATTGGTTTAACATAACAAATTGGCTGTGGTATATAAAATTATTCATAATGATAGTAGGAGGCTTGGTAGG
TTTAAGAATAGTTTTTGCTGTACTTTCTATAGTGAATAGAGTTAGGCAGGGATATTCACCATTATCGTTT
CAGACCCACCTCCCAACCCCGAGGGGACCCAGAGAGGGCCTATTTCCCATGATTCCTTCATATTTGCATA
TACGATACAAGGCTGTTAGAGAGATAATTAGAATTAATTTGACTGTAAACACAAAGATATTAGTACAAAA
TACGTGACGTAGAAAGTAATAATTTCTTGGGTAGTTTGCAGTTTTAAAATTATGTTTTAAAATGGACTAT
CATATGCTTACCGTAACTTGAAAGTATTTCGATTTCTTGGCTTTATATATCTTGTGGAAAGGACGAAACA
CCGAGCCCGCCGCTCACTGCGTTGTTTAAGAGCTATGCTGGAAACAGCATAGCAAGTTTAAATAAGGCTA
GTCCGTTATCAACTTGAAAAAGTGGCACCGAGTCGGTGCTTTTTTTGAATTCTAGATCTTGAGACAAATG
GCAGTATTCATCCACAATTTTAAAAGAAAAGGGGGGATTGGGGGGTACAGTGCAGGGGAAAGAATAGTAG
ACATAATAGCAACAGACATACAAACTAAAGAATTACAAAAACAAATTACAAAAATTCAAAATTTTCGGGT
TTATTACAGGGACAGCAGAGATCCACTTTGGCGCCGGCTCGAGTGGCTCCGGTGCCCGTCAGTGGGCAGA
GCGCACATCGCCCACAGTCCCCGAGAAGTTGGGGGGAGGGGTCGGCAATTGAACCGGTGCCTAGAGAAGG
TGGCGCGGGGTAAACTGGGAAAGTGATGTCGTGTACTGGCTCCGCCTTTTTCCCGAGGGTGGGGGAGAAC
CGTATATAAGTGCAGTAGTCGCCGTGAACGTTCTTTTTCGCAACGGGTTTGCCGCCAGAACACAGGTGTC
GTGACGCGGGATCCGCCACCATGACCGAGTACAAGCCCACGGTGCGCCTCGCCACCCGCGACGACGTCCC
CAGGGCCGTACGCACCCTCGCCGCCGCGTTCGCCGACTACCCCGCCACGCGCCACACCGTCGATCCGGAC
CGCCACATCGAGCGGGTCACCGAGCTGCAAGAACTCTTCCTCACGCGCGTCGGGCTCGACATCGGCAAGG
TGTGGGTCGCGGACGACGGCGCCGCGGTGGCGGTCTGGACCACGCCGGAGAGCGTCGAAGCGGGGGCGGT
GTTCGCCGAGATCGGCCCGCGCATGGCCGAGTTGAGCGGTTCCCGGCTGGCCGCGCAGCAACAGATGGAA
GGCCTCCTGGCGCCGCACCGGCCCAAGGAGCCCGCGTGGTTCCTGGCCACCGTCGGAGTCTCGCCCGACC
ACCAGGGCAAGGGTCTGGGCAGCGCCGTCGTGCTCCCCGGAGTGGAGGCGGCCGAGCGCGCCGGGGTGCC
CGCCTTCCTGGAGACCTCCGCGCCCCGCAACCTCCCCTTCTACGAGCGGCTCGGCTTCACCGTCACCGCC
GACGTCGAGGTGCCCGAAGGACCGCGCACCTGGTGCATGACCCGCAAGCCCGGTGCCTGAACGCGTTAAG
TCGACAATCAACCTCTGGATTACAAAATTTGTGAAAGATTGACTGGTATTCTTAACTATGTTGCTCCTTT
TACGCTATGTGGATACGCTGCTTTAATGCCTTTGTATCATGCTATTGCTTCCCGTATGGCTTTCATTTTC
TCCTCCTTGTATAAATCCTGGTTGCTGTCTCTTTATGAGGAGTTGTGGCCCGTTGTCAGGCAACGTGGCG
TGGTGTGCACTGTGTTTGCTGACGCAACCCCCACTGGTTGGGGCATTGCCACCACCTGTCAGCTCCTTTC
CGGGACTTTCGCTTTCCCCCTCCCTATTGCCACGGCGGAACTCATCGCCGCCTGCCTTGCCCGCTGCTGG
ACAGGGGCTCGGCTGTTGGGCACTGACAATTCCGTGGTGTTGTCGGGGAAATCATCGTCCTTTCCTTGGC
TGCTCGCCTGTGTTGCCACCTGGATTCTGCGCGGGACGTCCTTCTGCTACGTCCCTTCGGCCCTCAATCC
AGCGGACCTTCCTTCCCGCGGCCTGCTGCCGGCTCTGCGGCCTCTTCCGCGTCTTCGCCTTCGCCCTCAG
ACGAGTCGGATCTCCCTTTGGGCCGCCTCCCCGCGTCGACTTTAAGACCAATGACTTACAAGGCAGCTGT
AGATCTTAGCCACTTTTTAAAAGAAAAGGGGGGACTGGAAGGGCTAATTCACTCCCAACGAAGACAAGAT
CTGCTTTTTGCTTGTACTGGGTCTCTCTGGTTAGACCAGATCTGAGCCTGGGAGCTCTCTGGCTAACTAG
GGAACCCACTGCTTAAGCCTCAATAAAGCTTGCCTTGAGTGCTTCAAGTAGTGTGTGCCCGTCTGTTGTG
TGACTCTGGTAACTAGAGATCCCTCAGACCCTTTTAGTCAGTGTGGAAAATCTCTAGCAGTACGTATAGT
AGTTCATGTCATCTTATTATTCAGTATTTATAACTTGCAAAGAAATGAATATCAGAGAGTGAGAGGAACT
TGTTTATTGCAGCTTATAATGGTTACAAATAAAGCAATAGCATCACAAATTTCACAAATAAAGCATTTTT
TTCACTGCATTCTAGTTGTGGTTTGTCCAAACTCATCAATGTATCTTATCATGTCTGGCTCTAGCTATCC
CGCCCCTAACTCCGCCCATCCCGCCCCTAACTCCGCCCAGTTCCGCCCATTCTCCGCCCCATGGCTGACT
AATTTTTTTTATTTATGCAGAGGCCGAGGCCGCCTCGGCCTCTGAGCTATTCCAGAAGTAGTGAGGAGGC
TTTTTTGGAGGCCTAGGGACGTACCCAATTCGCCCTATAGTGAGTCGTATTACGCGCGCTCACTGGCCGT
CGTTTTACAACGTCGTGACTGGGAAAACCCTGGCGTTACCCAACTTAATCGCCTTGCAGCACATCCCCCT
TTCGCCAGCTGGCGTAATAGCGAAGAGGCCCGCACCGATCGCCCTTCCCAACAGTTGCGCAGCCTGAATG
GCGAATGGG
[124 nt withheld, positions 4910-5033]
C
[91 nt withheld, positions 5035-5125]
A
[49 nt withheld, positions 5127-5175]
CCTTTGACGTTGGAGTCCACGTTCTTT
[37 nt withheld, positions 5203-5239]
ACCCTATCTCGGTCTATTCTTTTGATTTATAAGGGATTTTGCCGATTTCGGCCTATTGGTTAAAAAATGA
GCTGATTTAACAAAAATTTAACGCGAATTTTAACAAAATATTAACGCTTACAATTTAGGTGGCACTTTTC
GGGGAAATGTGCGCGGAACCCCTATTTGTTTATTTTTCTAAATACATTCAAATATGTATCCGCTCATGAG
ACAATAACCCTGATAAATGCTTCAATAATATTGAAAAAGGAAGAGTATGAGTATTCAACATTTCCGTGTC
GCCCTTATTCCCTTTTTTGCGGCATTTTGCCTTCCTGTTTTTGCTCACCCAGAAACGCTGGTGAAAGTAA
AAGATGCTGAAGATCAGTTGGGTGCACGAGTGGGTTACATCGAACTGGATCTCAACAGCGGTAAGATCCT
TGAGAGTTTTCGCCCCGAAGAACGTTTTCCAATGATGAGCACTTTTAAAGTTCTGCTATGTGGCGCGGTA
TTATCCCGTATTGACGCCGGGCAAGAGCAACTCGGTCGCCGCATACACTATTCTCAGAATGACTTGGTTG
AGTACTCACCAGTCACAGAAAAGCATCTTACGGATGGCATGACAGTAAGAGAATTATGCAGTGCTGCCAT
AACCATGAGTGATAACACTGCGGCCAACTTACTTCTGACAACGATCGGAGGACCGAAGGAGCTAACCGCT
TTTTTGCACAACATGGGGGATCATGTAACTCGCCTTGATCGTTGGGAACCGGAGCTGAATGAAGCCATAC
CAAACGACGAGCGTGACACCACGATGCCTGTAGCAATGGCAACAACGTTGCGCAAACTATTAACTGGCGA
ACTACTTACTCTAGCTTCCCGGCAACAATTAATAGACTGGATGGAGGCGGATAAAGTTGCAGGACCACTT
CTGCGCTCGGCCCTTCCGGCTGGCTGGTTTATTGCTGATAAATCTGGAGCCGGTGAGCGTGGGTCTCGCG
GTATCATTGCAGCACTGGGGCCAGATGGTAAGCCCTCCCGTATCGTAGTTATCTACACGACGGGGAGTCA
GGCAACTATGGATGAACGAAATAGACAGATCGCTGAGATAGGTGCCTCACTGATTAAGCATTGGTAACTG
TCAGACCAAGTTTACTCATATATACTTTAGATTGATTTAAAACTTCATTTTTAATTTAAAAGGATCTAGG
TGAAGATCCTTTTTGATAATCTCATGACCAAAATCCCTTAACGTGAGTTTTCGTTCCACTGAGCGTCAGA
CCCCGTAGAAAAGATCAAAGGATCTTCTTGAGATCCTTTTTTTCTGCGCGTAATCTGCTGCTTGCAAACA
AAAAAACCACCGCTACCAGCGGTGGTTTGTTTGCCGGATCAAGAGCTACCAACTCTTTTTCCGAAGGTAA
CTGGCTTCAGCAGAGCGCAGATACCAAATACTGTTCTTCTAGTGTAGCCGTAGTTAGGCCACCACTTCAA
GAACTCTGTAGCACCGCCTACATACCTCGCTCTGCTAATCCTGTTACCAGTGGCTGCTGCCAGTGGCGAT
AAGTCGTGTCTTACCGGGTTGGACTCAAGACGATAGTTACCGGATAAGGCGCAGCGGTCGGGCTGAACGG
GGGGTTCGTGCACACAGCCCAGCTTGGAGCGAACGACCTACACCGAACTGAGATACCTACAGCGTGAGCT
ATGAGAAAGCGCCACGCTTCCCGAAGGGAGAAAGGCGGACAGGTATCCGGTAAGCGGCAGGGTCGGAACA
GGAGAGCGCACGAGGGAGCTTCCAGGGGGAAACGCCTGGTATCTTTATAGTCCTGTCGGGTTTCGCCACC
TCTGACTTGAGCGTCGATTTTTGTGATGCTCGTCAGGGGGGCGGAGCCTATGGAAAAACGCCAGCAACGC
GGCCTTTTTACGGTTCCTGGCCTTTTGCTGGCCTTTTGCTCACATGTTCTTTCCTGCGTTATCCCCTGAT
TCTGTGGATAACCGTATTACCGCCTTTGAGTGAGCTGATACCGCTCGCCGCAGCCGAACGACCGAGCGCA
GCGAGTCAGTGAGCGAGGAAGCGGAAGAGCGCC
